Addgene plasmid #171869: pGEX-GST-His6-1_HBD
Purpose: Expresses a specific DNA-RNA hybrid sensor protein with the HBD domain of RNase H1 in bacterial cells
Depositing lab: Kaiwei Liang. Depositing organization: Wuhan University. Publication: Genomic profiling of native R loops with a DNA-RNA hybrid recognition sensor. Wang K, Wang H, Li C, Yin Z, Xiao R, Li Q, Xiang Y, Wang W, Huang J, Chen L, Fang P, Liang K. Sci Adv. 2021 Feb 17;7(8). pii: 7/8/eabe3516. doi: 10.1126/sciadv.abe3516. Print 2021 Feb. PubMed 33597247.
Backbone
  Vector backbone: PGEX-2TK
  Vector type: Bacterial Expression
Growth in bacteria
  Bacterial resistance: Ampicillin, 100 μg/mL
  Growth temperature: 37°C
  Growth strain: DH5alpha
  Growth instructions: T7 Express lysY/Iq (NEB #C3013) should be used for expression.
  Copy number: Unknown
Gene/Insert
  Gene/Insert name: Hybrid binding domain of Rnase H1
  Species: H. sapiens (human)
  Mutation: WT
  Tag / fusion protein: GST- and His10-tag (N terminal on backbone)
  Cloning method: Restriction Enzyme; 5′ cloning site Unknown (unknown if destroyed); 3′ cloning site Unknown (unknown if destroyed)
Terms and licenses: Academic/Nonprofit Terms; Industry Terms: Not Available to Industry
How to cite: pGEX-GST-His6-1_HBD was a gift from Kaiwei Liang (Addgene plasmid # 171869 ; http://n2t.net/addgene:171869 ; RRID:Addgene_171869)
