[The description below was written by a language model from this plasmid's Addgene catalogue record and pLannotate feature annotations shown in this document.]
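Description:
pGEX-GST-His6-1_HBD is a bacterial expression plasmid of about 5.2 kb built on the pGEX-2TK backbone. It produces a recombinant protein that recognises DNA-RNA hybrids. The plasmid replicates in E. coli from a ColE1/pMB1-type origin and is selected with ampicillin through the β-lactamase (AmpR) gene and its own promoter. The backbone also carries a lacI cassette with its native promoter. This supplies the lac repressor that keeps the expression cassette silent until an inducer such as IPTG is added. The lac promoter/operator, the lacZα fragment and the short rop and bom fragments appear to be pGEX backbone remnants and play no part in the payload.

The expression unit is driven by the strong hybrid tac promoter with an adjacent lac operator. It encodes Schistosoma japonicum glutathione S-transferase, followed by a short polyhistidine segment and then a fragment of about 150 bp from human RNASEH1. This fragment is the wild-type hybrid binding domain (HBD), the part of RNase H1 that binds RNA-DNA duplexes; the annotated fragment does not extend into the rest of the enzyme. The "1" in the name may indicate a single HBD copy, and only one RNASEH1 fragment is annotated. The record is inconsistent about the histidine tag: the plasmid name says His6, the catalogue field lists His10, and the annotation detects only a short 6xHis-type match. The cloning sites are not recorded.

The N-terminal GST and His tags allow affinity purification and later capture or detection of the fusion protein. According to the record, the purified protein serves as a specific DNA-RNA hybrid sensor, developed for genomic profiling of native R loops.
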