Features (pLannotate 1.2.2; 18 found; start..end, strand, type, name):
    257..278     +  protein_bind   CAP binding site: CAP binding activates transcription in the presence of cAMP. E. coli catabolite activator protein
    293..323     +  promoter       lac promoter: promoter for the E. coli lac operon
    331..347     +  protein_bind   lac operator: The lac repressor binds to the lac operator to inhibit transcription in E. coli. This inhibition can be relieved by adding lactose or isopropyl-β-D-thiogalactopyranoside (IPTG). lac repressor encoded by lacI
    367..540     +  CDS            lacZα: LacZα fragment of β-galactosidase; lacZ fragment
    804..920     -  CDS            yciV (fragment): RNAAM_ECOLI - Also known as trpH From Escherichia coli (strain K12).
    996..1024    +  promoter       tac promoter: strong E. coli promoter; hybrid between the trp and lac UV5 promoters
   1032..1048    +  protein_bind   lac operator: The lac repressor binds to the lac operator to inhibit transcription in E. coli. This inhibition can be relieved by adding lactose or isopropyl-β-D-thiogalactopyranoside (IPTG). lac repressor encoded by lacI
   1071..1724    +  CDS            GST26_SCHJA: Experimental evidence at protein level: Swiss-Prot protein existence level 1. GST isoenzymes appear to play a central role in the parasite detoxification system. Other functions are also suspected including a role in increasing the solubility of haematin in the parasite gut. From Schistosoma japonicum (Blood fluke).
   1779..1796    +  CDS            capTEV™ (fragment): composite tag for in vivo biotinylation, TEV protease cleavage, and 6xHis tagging
   1839..1988    +  CDS            RNASEH1 (fragment): RNH1_HUMAN - Also known as RNH1. Experimental evidence at protein level: Swiss-Prot protein existence level 1. Endonuclease that specifically degrades the RNA of RNA-DNA hybrids (PubMed:10497183). Plays a role in RNA polymerase II (RNAp II) transcription termination by degrading R-loop RNA-DNA hybrid formation at G-rich pause sites located downstream of the poly(A) site and behind the elongating RNAp II (PubMed:21700224). From Homo sapiens (Human).
   2030..2069    +  CDS            rop (fragment): Rop protein, which maintains plasmids at low copy number; rop
   2171..2211    +  misc_feature   bom (fragment): basis of mobility region from pBR322
   2316..2420    +  promoter       AmpR promoter: bla
   2421..3281    +  CDS            AmpR: β-lactamase; bla; confers resistance to ampicillin, carbenicillin, and related antibiotics
   3452..4040    +  rep_origin     ori: high-copy-number ColE1/pMB1/pBR322/pUC origin of replication
   4226..4277    -  misc_feature   bom (fragment): basis of mobility region from pBR322
   4284..4361    +  promoter       lacI promoter: lacI
   4362..244     +  CDS            lacI (across the origin): lac repressor; lacI; The lac repressor binds to the lac operator to inhibit transcription in E. coli. This inhibition can be relieved by adding lactose or isopropyl-β-D-thiogalactopyranoside (IPTG).
>Addgene plasmid #171869 | pGEX-GST-His6-1_HBD | addgene full sequence | sequence record 338465 | Addgene NGS Result
ATGTTATATCCCGCCGTTAACCACCATCAAACAGGATTTTCGCCTGCTGGGGCAAACCAGCGTGGACCGC
TTGCTGCAACTCTCTCAGGGCCAGGCGGTGAAGGGCAATCAGCTGTTGCCCGTCTCACTGGTGAAAAGAA
AAACCACCCTGGCGCCCAATACGCAAACCGCCTCTCCCCGCGCGTTGGCCGATTCATTAATGCAGCTGGC
ACGACAGGTTTCCCGACTGGAAAGCGGGCAGTGAGCGCAACGCAATTAATGTAAGTTAGCTCACTCATTA
GGCACCCCAGGCTTTACACTTTATGCTTCCGGCTCGTATGTTGTGTGGAATTGTGAGCGGATAACAATTT
CACACAGGAAACAGCTATGACCATGATTACGGATTCACTGGCCGTCGTTTTACAACGTCGTGACTGGGAA
AACCCTGGCGTTACCCAACTTAATCGCCTTGCAGCACATCCCCCTTTCGCCAGCTGGCGTAATAGCGAAG
AGGCCCGCACCGATCGCCCTTCCCAACAGTTGCGCAGCCTGAATGGCGAATGGCGCTTTGCCTGGTTTCC
GGCACCAGAAGCGGTGCCGGAAAGCTGGCTGGAGTGCGATCTTCCTGAGGCCGATACTGTCGTCGTCCCC
TCAAACTGGCAGATGCACGGTTACGATGCGCCCATCTACACCAACGTGACCTATCCCATTACGGTCAATC
CGCCGTTTGTTCCCACGGAGAATCCGACGGGTTGTTACTCGCTCACATTTAATGTTGATGAAAGCTGGCT
ACAGGAAGGCCAGACGCGAATTATTTTTGATGGCGTTGGAATTAGCTTATCGACTGCACGGTGCACCAAT
GCTTCTGGCGTCAGGCAGCCATCGGAAGCTGTGGTATGGCTGTGCAGGTCGTAAATCACTGCATAATTCG
TGTCGCTCAAGGCGCACTCCCGTTCTGGATAATGTTTTTTGCGCCGACATCATAACGGTTCTGGCAAATA
TTCTGAAATGAGCTGTTGACAATTAATCATCGGCTCGTATAATGTGTGGAATTGTGAGCGGATAACAATT
TCACACAGGAAACAGTATTCATGTCCCCTATACTAGGTTATTGGAAAATTAAGGGCCTTGTGCAACCCAC
TCGACTTCTTTTGGAATATCTTGAAGAAAAATATGAAGAGCATTTGTATGAGCGCGATGAAGGTGATAAA
TGGCGAAACAAAAAGTTTGAATTGGGTTTGGAGTTTCCCAATCTTCCTTATTATATTGATGGTGATGTTA
AATTAACACAGTCTATGGCCATCATACGTTATATAGCTGACAAGCACAACATGTTGGGTGGTTGTCCAAA
AGAGCGTGCAGAGATTTCAATGCTTGAAGGAGCGGTTTTGGATATTAGATACGGTGTTTCGAGAATTGCA
TATAGTAAAGACTTTGAAACTCTCAAAGTTGATTTTCTTAGCAAGCTACCTGAAATGCTGAAAATGTTCG
AAGATCGTTTATGTCATAAAACATATTTAAATGGTGATCATGTAACCCATCCTGACTTCATGTTGTATGA
CGCTCTTGATGTTGTTTTATACATGGACCCAATGTGCCTGGATGCGTTCCCAAAATTAGTTTGTTTTAAA
AAACGTATTGAAGCTATCCCACAAATTGATAAGTACTTGAAATCCAGCAAGTATATAGCATGGCCTTTGC
AGGGCTGGCAAGCCACGTTTGGTGGTGGCGACCATCCTCCAAAATCGGATCTGGTTCCGCGTGGATCTCG
TCGTGCATCTGTTGGATATACCATGGGCCATCATCATCATCATCATCATCATCATCACAGCAGCGGCCAT
ATCGAAGGTCGTCATATGATGTTCTATGCCGTGAGGAGGGGCCGCAAGACCGGGGTCTTTCTGACCTGGA
ATGAGTGCAGAGCACAGGTGGACCGGTTTCCTGCTGCCAGATTTAAGAAGTTTGCCACAGAGGATGAGGC
CTGGGCCTTTGTCAGGAAATCTGCAAGCGGAGGCGGAGGGGGAGGAATTCATCGTGACTGACTGACGATC
TGCCTCGCGCGTTTCGGTGATGACGGTGAAAACCTCTGACACATGCAGCTCCCGGAGACGGTCACAGCTT
GTCTGTAAGCGGATGCCGGGAGCAGACAAGCCCGTCAGGGCGCGTCAGCGGGTGTTGGCGGGTGTCGGGG
CGCAGCCATGACCCAGTCACGTAGCGATAGCGGAGTGTATAATTCTTGAAGACGAAAGGGCCTCGTGATA
CGCCTATTTTTATAGGTTAATGTCATGATAATAATGGTTTCTTAGACGTCAGGTGGCACTTTTCGGGGAA
ATGTGCGCGGAACCCCTATTTGTTTATTTTTCTAAATACATTCAAATATGTATCCGCTCATGAGACAATA
ACCCTGATAAATGCTTCAATAATATTGAAAAAGGAAGAGTATGAGTATTCAACATTTCCGTGTCGCCCTT
ATTCCCTTTTTTGCGGCATTTTGCCTTCCTGTTTTTGCTCACCCAGAAACGCTGGTGAAAGTAAAAGATG
CTGAAGATCAGTTGGGTGCACGAGTGGGTTACATCGAACTGGATCTCAACAGCGGTAAGATCCTTGAGAG
TTTTCGCCCCGAAGAACGTTTTCCAATGATGAGCACTTTTAAAGTTCTGCTATGTGGCGCGGTATTATCC
CGTGTTGACGCCGGGCAAGAGCAACTCGGTCGCCGCATACACTATTCTCAGAATGACTTGGTTGAGTACT
CACCAGTCACAGAAAAGCATCTTACGGATGGCATGACAGTAAGAGAATTATGCAGTGCTGCCATAACCAT
GAGTGATAACACTGCGGCCAACTTACTTCTGACAACGATCGGAGGACCGAAGGAGCTAACCGCTTTTTTG
CACAACATGGGGGATCATGTAACTCGCCTTGATCGTTGGGAACCGGAGCTGAATGAAGCCATACCAAACG
ACGAGCGTGACACCACGATGCCTGCAGCAATGGCAACAACGTTGCGCAAACTATTAACTGGCGAACTACT
TACTCTAGCTTCCCGGCAACAATTAATAGACTGGATGGAGGCGGATAAAGTTGCAGGACCACTTCTGCGC
TCGGCCCTTCCGGCTGGCTGGTTTATTGCTGATAAATCTGGAGCCGGTGAGCGTGGGTCTCGCGGTATCA
TTGCAGCACTGGGGCCAGATGGTAAGCCCTCCCGTATCGTAGTTATCTACACGACGGGGAGTCAGGCAAC
TATGGATGAACGAAATAGACAGATCGCTGAGATAGGTGCCTCACTGATTAAGCATTGGTAACTGTCAGAC
CAAGTTTACTCATATATACTTTAGATTGATTTAAAACTTCATTTTTAATTTAAAAGGATCTAGGTGAAGA
TCCTTTTTGATAATCTCATGACCAAAATCCCTTAACGTGAGTTTTCGTTCCACTGAGCGTCAGACCCCGT
AGAAAAGATCAAAGGATCTTCTTGAGATCCTTTTTTTCTGCGCGTAATCTGCTGCTTGCAAACAAAAAAA
CCACCGCTACCAGCGGTGGTTTGTTTGCCGGATCAAGAGCTACCAACTCTTTTTCCGAAGGTAACTGGCT
TCAGCAGAGCGCAGATACCAAATACTGTCCTTCTAGTGTAGCCGTAGTTAGGCCACCACTTCAAGAACTC
TGTAGCACCGCCTACATACCTCGCTCTGCTAATCCTGTTACCAGTGGCTGCTGCCAGTGGCGATAAGTCG
TGTCTTACCGGGTTGGACTCAAGACGATAGTTACCGGATAAGGCGCAGCGGTCGGGCTGAACGGGGGGTT
CGTGCACACAGCCCAGCTTGGAGCGAACGACCTACACCGAACTGAGATACCTACAGCGTGAGCTATGAGA
AAGCGCCACGCTTCCCGAAGGGAGAAAGGCGGACAGGTATCCGGTAAGCGGCAGGGTCGGAACAGGAGAG
CGCACGAGGGAGCTTCCAGGGGGAAACGCCTGGTATCTTTATAGTCCTGTCGGGTTTCGCCACCTCTGAC
TTGAGCGTCGATTTTTGTGATGCTCGTCAGGGGGGCGGAGCCTATGGAAAAACGCCAGCAACGCGGCCTT
TTTACGGTTCCTGGCCTTTTGCTGGCCTTTTGCTCACATGTTCTTTCCTGCGTTATCCCCTGATTCTGTG
GATAACCGTATTACCGCCTTTGAGTGAGCTGATACCGCTCGCCGCAGCCGAACGACCGAGCGCAGCGAGT
CAGTGAGCGAGGAAGCGGAAGAGCGCCTGATGCGGTATTTTCTCCTTACGCATCTGTGCGGTATTTCACA
CCGCATAAATTCCGACACCATCGAATGGCGCAAAACCTTTCGCGGTATGGCATGATAGCGCCCGGAAGAG
AGTCAATTCAGGGTGGTGAATGTGAAACCAGTAACGTTATACGATGTCGCAGAGTATGCCGGTGTCTCTT
ATCAGACCGTTTCCCGCGTGGTGAACCAGGCCAGCCACGTTTCTGCGAAAACGCGGGAAAAAGTGGAAGC
GGCGATGGCGGAGCTGAATTACATTCCCAACCGCGTGGCACAACAACTGGCGGGCAAACAGTCGTTGCTG
ATTGGCGTTGCCACCTCCAGTCTGGCCCTGCACGCGCCGTCGCAAATTGTCGCGGCGATTAAATCTCGCG
CCGATCAACTGGGTGCCAGCGTGGTGGTGTCGATGGTAGAACGAAGCGGCGTCGAAGCCTGTAAAGCGGC
GGTGCACAATCTTCTCGCGCAACGCGTCAGTGGGCTGATCATTAACTATCCGCTGGATGACCAGGATGCC
ATTGCTGTGGAAGCTGCCTGCACTAATGTTCCGGCGTTATTTCTTGATGTCTCTGACCAGACACCCATCA
ACAGTATTATTTTCTCCCATGAAGACGGTACGCGACTGGGCGTGGAGCATCTGGTCGCATTGGGTCACCA
GCAAATCGCGCTGTTAGCGGGCCCATTAAGTTCTGTCTCGGCGCGTCTGCGTCTGGCTGGCTGGCATAAA
TATCTCACTCGCAATCAAATTCAGCCGATAGCGGAACGGGAAGGCGACTGGAGTGCCATGTCCGGTTTTC
AACAAACCATGCAAATGCTGAATGAGGGCATCGTTCCCACTGCGATGCTGGTTGCCAACGATCAGATGGC
GCTGGGCGCAATGCGCGCCATTACCGAGTCCGGGCTGCGCGTTGGTGCGGATATCTCGGTAGTGGGATAC
GACGATACCGAAGACAGCTC
